>Addgene plasmid #90631 | CKAP5 C6.2 gRNA | addgene full sequence | sequence record 183329 | Addgene NGS Result
CGAGCGCAGCGAGTCAGTGAGCGAGGAAGCGGAAGAGCGCCCAATACGCAAACCGCCTCTCCCCGCGCGT
TGGCCGATTCATTAATGCAGCTGGCACGACAGGTTTCCCGACTGGAAAGCGGGCAGTGAGCGCAACGCAA
TTAATGTGAGTTAGCTCACTCATTAGGCACCCCAGGCTTTACACTTTATGCTTCCGGCTCGTATGTTGTG
TGGAATTGTGAGCGGATAACAATTTCACACAGGAAACAGCTATGACCATGATTACGCCAAGCGCGCAATT
AACCCTCACTAAAGGGAACAAAAGCTGGAGCTGCAAGCTTAATGTAGTCTTATGCAATACTCTTGTAGTC
TTGCAACATGGTAACGATGAGTTAGCAACATGCCTTACAAGGAGAGAAAAAGCACCGTGCATGCCGATTG
GTGGAAGTAAGGTGGTACGATCGTGCCTTATTAGGAAGGCAACAGACGGGTCTGACATGGATTGGACGAA
CCACTGAATTGCCGCATTGCAGAGATATTGTATTTAAGTGCCTAGCTCGATACATAAACGGGTCTCTCTG
GTTAGACCAGATCTGAGCCTGGGAGCTCTCTGGCTAACTAGGGAACCCACTGCTTAAGCCTCAATAAAGC
TTGCCTTGAGTGCTTCAAGTAGTGTGTGCCCGTCTGTTGTGTGACTCTGGTAACTAGAGATCCCTCAGAC
CCTTTTAGTCAGTGTGGAAAATCTCTAGCAGTGGCGCCCGAACAGGGACTTGAAAGCGAAAGGGAAACCA
GAGGAGCTCTCTCGACGCAGGACTCGGCTTGCTGAAGCGCGCACGGCAAGAGGCGAGGGGCGGCGACTGG
TGAGTACGCCAAAAATTTTGACTAGCGGAGGCTAGAAGGAGAGAGATGGGTGCGAGAGCGTCAGTATTAA
GCGGGGGAGAATTAGATCGCGATGGGAAAAAATTCGGTTAAGGCCAGGGGGAAAGAAAAAATATAAATTA
AAACATATAGTATGGGCAAGCAGGGAGCTAGAACGATTCGCAGTTAATCCTGGCCTGTTAGAAACATCAG
AAGGCTGTAGACAAATACTGGGACAGCTACAACCATCCCTTCAGACAGGATCAGAAGAACTTAGATCATT
ATATAATACAGTAGCAACCCTCTATTGTGTGCATCAAAGGATAGAGATAAAAGACACCAAGGAAGCTTTA
GACAAGATAGAGGAAGAGCAAAACAAAAGTAAGACCACCGCACAGCAAGCGGCCGCTGATCTTCAGACCT
GGAGGAGGAGATATGAGGGACAATTGGAGAAGTGAATTATATAAATATAAAGTAGTAAAAATTGAACCAT
TAGGAGTAGCACCCACCAAGGCAAAGAGAAGAGTGGTGCAGAGAGAAAAAAGAGCAGTGGGAATAGGAGC
TTTGTTCCTTGGGTTCTTGGGAGCAGCAGGAAGCACTATGGGCGCAGCGTCAATGACGCTGACGGTACAG
GCCAGACAATTATTGTCTGGTATAGTGCAGCAGCAGAACAATTTGCTGAGGGCTATTGAGGCGCAACAGC
ATCTGTTGCAACTCACAGTCTGGGGCATCAAGCAGCTCCAGGCAAGAATCCTGGCTGTGGAAAGATACCT
AAAGGATCAACAGCTCCTGGGGATTTGGGGTTGCTCTGGAAAACTCATTTGCACCACTGCTGTGCCTTGG
AATGCTAGTTGGAGTAATAAATCTCTGGAACAGATTTGGAATCACACGACCTGGATGGAGTGGGACAGAG
AAATTAACAATTACACAAGCTTAATACACTCCTTAATTGAAGAATCGCAAAACCAGCAAGAAAAGAATGA
ACAAGAATTATTGGAATTAGATAAATGGGCAAGTTTGTGGAATTGGTTTAACATAACAAATTGGCTGTGG
TATATAAAATTATTCATAATGATAGTAGGAGGCTTGGTAGGTTTAAGAATAGTTTTTGCTGTACTTTCTA
TAGTGAATAGAGTTAGGCAGGGATATTCACCATTATCGTTTCAGACCCACCTCCCAACCCCGAGGGGACC
CAGAGAGGGCCTATTTCCCATGATTCCTTCATATTTGCATATACGATACAAGGCTGTTAGAGAGATAATT
AGAATTAATTTGACTGTAAACACAAAGATATTAGTACAAAATACGTGACGTAGAAAGTAATAATTTCTTG
GGTAGTTTGCAGTTTTAAAATTATGTTTTAAAATGGACTATCATATGCTTACCGTAACTTGAAAGTATTT
CGATTTCTTGGCTTTATATATCTTGTGGAAAGGACGAAACACCGCCAGAGTGGTCCAAATTTTTGTTTAA
GAGCTATGCTGGAAACAGCATAGCAAGTTTAAATAAGGCTAGTCCGTTATCAACTTGAAAAAGTGGCACC
GAGTCGGTGCTTTTTTTGAATTCTAGATCTTGAGACAAATGGCAGTATTCATCCACAATTTTAAAAGAAA
AGGGGGGATTGGGGGGTACAGTGCAGGGGAAAGAATAGTAGACATAATAGCAACAGACATACAAACTAAA
GAATTACAAAAACAAATTACAAAAATTCAAAATTTTCGGGTTTATTACAGGGACAGCAGAGATCCACTTT
GGCGCCGGCTCGAGTGGCTCCGGTGCCCGTCAGTGGGCAGAGCGCACATCGCCCACAGTCCCCGAGAAGT
TGGGGGGAGGGGTCGGCAATTGAACCGGTGCCTAGAGAAGGTGGCGCGGGGTAAACTGGGAAAGTGATGT
CGTGTACTGGCTCCGCCTTTTTCCCGAGGGTGGGGGAGAACCGTATATAAGTGCAGTAGTCGCCGTGAAC
GTTCTTTTTCGCAACGGGTTTGCCGCCAGAACACAGGTGTCGTGACGCGGGATCCGCCACCATGACCGAG
TACAAGCCCACGGTGCGCCTCGCCACCCGCGACGACGTCCCCAGGGCCGTACGCACCCTCGCCGCCGCGT
TCGCCGACTACCCCGCCACGCGCCACACCGTCGATCCGGACCGCCACATCGAGCGGGTCACCGAGCTGCA
AGAACTCTTCCTCACGCGCGTCGGGCTCGACATCGGCAAGGTGTGGGTCGCGGACGACGGCGCCGCGGTG
GCGGTCTGGACCACGCCGGAGAGCGTCGAAGCGGGGGCGGTGTTCGCCGAGATCGGCCCGCGCATGGCCG
AGTTGAGCGGTTCCCGGCTGGCCGCGCAGCAACAGATGGAAGGCCTCCTGGCGCCGCACCGGCCCAAGGA
GCCCGCGTGGTTCCTGGCCACCGTCGGAGTCTCGCCCGACCACCAGGGCAAGGGTCTGGGCAGCGCCGTC
GTGCTCCCCGGAGTGGAGGCGGCCGAGCGCGCCGGGGTGCCCGCCTTCCTGGAGACCTCCGCGCCCCGCA
ACCTCCCCTTCTACGAGCGGCTCGGCTTCACCGTCACCGCCGACGTCGAGGTGCCCGAAGGACCGCGCAC
CTGGTGCATGACCCGCAAGCCCGGTGCCTGAACGCGTTAAGTCGACAATCAACCTCTGGATTACAAAATT
TGTGAAAGATTGACTGGTATTCTTAACTATGTTGCTCCTTTTACGCTATGTGGATACGCTGCTTTAATGC
CTTTGTATCATGCTATTGCTTCCCGTATGGCTTTCATTTTCTCCTCCTTGTATAAATCCTGGTTGCTGTC
TCTTTATGAGGAGTTGTGGCCCGTTGTCAGGCAACGTGGCGTGGTGTGCACTGTGTTTGCTGACGCAACC
CCCACTGGTTGGGGCATTGCCACCACCTGTCAGCTCCTTTCCGGGACTTTCGCTTTCCCCCTCCCTATTG
CCACGGCGGAACTCATCGCCGCCTGCCTTGCCCGCTGCTGGACAGGGGCTCGGCTGTTGGGCACTGACAA
TTCCGTGGTGTTGTCGGGGAAATCATCGTCCTTTCCTTGGCTGCTCGCCTGTGTTGCCACCTGGATTCTG
CGCGGGACGTCCTTCTGCTACGTCCCTTCGGCCCTCAATCCAGCGGACCTTCCTTCCCGCGGCCTGCTGC
CGGCTCTGCGGCCTCTTCCGCGTCTTCGCCTTCGCCCTCAGACGAGTCGGATCTCCCTTTGGGCCGCCTC
CCCGCGTCGACTTTAAGACCAATGACTTACAAGGCAGCTGTAGATCTTAGCCACTTTTTAAAAGAAAAGG
GGGGACTGGAAGGGCTAATTCACTCCCAACGAAGACAAGATCTGCTTTTTGCTTGTACTGGGTCTCTCTG
GTTAGACCAGATCTGAGCCTGGGAGCTCTCTGGCTAACTAGGGAACCCACTGCTTAAGCCTCAATAAAGC
TTGCCTTGAGTGCTTCAAGTAGTGTGTGCCCGTCTGTTGTGTGACTCTGGTAACTAGAGATCCCTCAGAC
CCTTTTAGTCAGTGTGGAAAATCTCTAGCAGTACGTATAGTAGTTCATGTCATCTTATTATTCAGTATTT
ATAACTTGCAAAGAAATGAATATCAGAGAGTGAGAGGAACTTGTTTATTGCAGCTTATAATGGTTACAAA
TAAAGCAATAGCATCACAAATTTCACAAATAAAGCATTTTTTTCACTGCATTCTAGTTGTGGTTTGTCCA
AACTCATCAATGTATCTTATCATGTCTGGCTCTAGCTATCCCGCCCCTAACTCCGCCCATCCCGCCCCTA
ACTCCGCCCAGTTCCGCCCATTCTCCGCCCCATGGCTGACTAATTTTTTTTATTTATGCAGAGGCCGAGG
CCGCCTCGGCCTCTGAGCTATTCCAGAAGTAGTGAGGAGGCTTTTTTGGAGGCCTAGGGACGTACCCAAT
TCGCCCTATAGTGAGTCGTATTACGCGCGCTCACTGGCCGTCGTTTTACAACGTCGTGACTGGGAAAACC
CTGGCGTTACCCAACTTAATCGCCTTGCAGCACATCCCCCTTTCGCCAGCTGGCGTAATAGCGAAGAGGC
CCGCACCGATCGCCCTTCCCAACAGTTGCGCAGCCTGAATGGCGAATGGG
[124 nt withheld, positions 4951-5074]
C
[91 nt withheld, positions 5076-5166]
A
[49 nt withheld, positions 5168-5216]
CCTTTGACGTTGGAGTCCACGTTCTTT
[37 nt withheld, positions 5244-5280]
ACCCTATCTCGGTCTATTCTTTTGATTTATAAGGGATTTTGCCGATTTCGGCCTATTGGTTAAAAAATGA
GCTGATTTAACAAAAATTTAACGCGAATTTTAACAAAATATTAACGCTTACAATTTAGGTGGCACTTTTC
GGGGAAATGTGCGCGGAACCCCTATTTGTTTATTTTTCTAAATACATTCAAATATGTATCCGCTCATGAG
ACAATAACCCTGATAAATGCTTCAATAATATTGAAAAAGGAAGAGTATGAGTATTCAACATTTCCGTGTC
GCCCTTATTCCCTTTTTTGCGGCATTTTGCCTTCCTGTTTTTGCTCACCCAGAAACGCTGGTGAAAGTAA
AAGATGCTGAAGATCAGTTGGGTGCACGAGTGGGTTACATCGAACTGGATCTCAACAGCGGTAAGATCCT
TGAGAGTTTTCGCCCCGAAGAACGTTTTCCAATGATGAGCACTTTTAAAGTTCTGCTATGTGGCGCGGTA
TTATCCCGTATTGACGCCGGGCAAGAGCAACTCGGTCGCCGCATACACTATTCTCAGAATGACTTGGTTG
AGTACTCACCAGTCACAGAAAAGCATCTTACGGATGGCATGACAGTAAGAGAATTATGCAGTGCTGCCAT
AACCATGAGTGATAACACTGCGGCCAACTTACTTCTGACAACGATCGGAGGACCGAAGGAGCTAACCGCT
TTTTTGCACAACATGGGGGATCATGTAACTCGCCTTGATCGTTGGGAACCGGAGCTGAATGAAGCCATAC
CAAACGACGAGCGTGACACCACGATGCCTGTAGCAATGGCAACAACGTTGCGCAAACTATTAACTGGCGA
ACTACTTACTCTAGCTTCCCGGCAACAATTAATAGACTGGATGGAGGCGGATAAAGTTGCAGGACCACTT
CTGCGCTCGGCCCTTCCGGCTGGCTGGTTTATTGCTGATAAATCTGGAGCCGGTGAGCGTGGGTCTCGCG
GTATCATTGCAGCACTGGGGCCAGATGGTAAGCCCTCCCGTATCGTAGTTATCTACACGACGGGGAGTCA
GGCAACTATGGATGAACGAAATAGACAGATCGCTGAGATAGGTGCCTCACTGATTAAGCATTGGTAACTG
TCAGACCAAGTTTACTCATATATACTTTAGATTGATTTAAAACTTCATTTTTAATTTAAAAGGATCTAGG
TGAAGATCCTTTTTGATAATCTCATGACCAAAATCCCTTAACGTGAGTTTTCGTTCCACTGAGCGTCAGA
CCCCGTAGAAAAGATCAAAGGATCTTCTTGAGATCCTTTTTTTCTGCGCGTAATCTGCTGCTTGCAAACA
AAAAAACCACCGCTACCAGCGGTGGTTTGTTTGCCGGATCAAGAGCTACCAACTCTTTTTCCGAAGGTAA
CTGGCTTCAGCAGAGCGCAGATACCAAATACTGTTCTTCTAGTGTAGCCGTAGTTAGGCCACCACTTCAA
GAACTCTGTAGCACCGCCTACATACCTCGCTCTGCTAATCCTGTTACCAGTGGCTGCTGCCAGTGGCGAT
AAGTCGTGTCTTACCGGGTTGGACTCAAGACGATAGTTACCGGATAAGGCGCAGCGGTCGGGCTGAACGG
GGGGTTCGTGCACACAGCCCAGCTTGGAGCGAACGACCTACACCGAACTGAGATACCTACAGCGTGAGCT
ATGAGAAAGCGCCACGCTTCCCGAAGGGAGAAAGGCGGACAGGTATCCGGTAAGCGGCAGGGTCGGAACA
GGAGAGCGCACGAGGGAGCTTCCAGGGGGAAACGCCTGGTATCTTTATAGTCCTGTCGGGTTTCGCCACC
TCTGACTTGAGCGTCGATTTTTGTGATGCTCGTCAGGGGGGCGGAGCCTATGGAAAAACGCCAGCAACGC
GGCCTTTTTACGGTTCCTGGCCTTTTGCTGGCCTTTTGCTCACATGTTCTTTCCTGCGTTATCCCCTGAT
TCTGTGGATAACCGTATTACCGCCTTTGAGTGAGCTGATACCGCTCGCCGCAGCCGAACGAC
Features (pLannotate 1.2.2; 28 found; start..end, strand, type, name):
      1..35      +  rep_origin     RSF ori (fragment): Plasmids containing the RSF 1030 origin of replication can be propagated in E. coli cells that contain additional plasmids with compatible origins.
     37..129     +  CDS            lacI (fragment): lac repressor; lacI; The lac repressor binds to the lac operator to inhibit transcription in E. coli. This inhibition can be relieved by adding lactose or isopropyl-β-D-thiogalactopyranoside (IPTG).
    142..163     +  protein_bind   CAP binding site: CAP binding activates transcription in the presence of cAMP. E. coli catabolite activator protein
    178..208     +  promoter       lac promoter: promoter for the E. coli lac operon
    216..232     +  protein_bind   lac operator: The lac repressor binds to the lac operator to inhibit transcription in E. coli. This inhibition can be relieved by adding lactose or isopropyl-β-D-thiogalactopyranoside (IPTG). lac repressor encoded by lacI
    277..295     +  promoter       T3 promoter: promoter for bacteriophage T3 RNA polymerase
    323..549     +  promoter       RSV promoter: Rous sarcoma virus enhancer/promoter
    550..730     +  LTR            5' LTR (truncated): truncated 5' long terminal repeat (LTR) from HIV-1
    777..902     +  misc_feature   HIV-1 Ψ: packaging signal of human immunodeficiency virus type 1
    886..1249    +  CDS            HIV-1 gag (fragment): gag protein from human immunodeficiency virus 1; gag
   1395..1628    +  misc_feature   RRE: The Rev response element (RRE) of HIV-1 allows for Rev-dependent mRNA export from the nucleus to the cytoplasm.
   2005..2031    +  CDS            Rev (fragment): human immunodeficiency virus 1 (HIV-1) Rev protein; rev; enhances nuclear export of unspliced and incompletely spliced viral mRNAs
   2035..2275    +  promoter       U6 promoter: RNA polymerase III promoter for human U6 snRNA
   2323..2390    +  misc_RNA       tracrRNA (fragment): trans-activating CRISPR RNA for the Streptococcus pyogenes CRISPR/Cas9 system
   2439..2556    +  misc_feature   cPPT/CTS: central polypurine tract and central termination sequence of HIV-1
   2625..2836    +  promoter       EF-1α core promoter: core promoter for human elongation factor EF-1α
   2862..3461    +  CDS            PuroR (fragment): puromycin N-acetyltransferase; pac from Streptomyces; confers resistance to puromycin
   3477..4065    +  misc_feature   WPRE: woodchuck hepatitis virus posttranscriptional regulatory element
   4116..4135    +  misc_feature   cPPT/CTS (fragment): central polypurine tract and central termination sequence of HIV-1
   4137..4370    +  LTR            3' LTR (ΔU3): self-inactivating 3' long terminal repeat (LTR) from HIV-1
   4448..4569    +  polyA_signal   SV40 poly(A) signal: SV40 polyadenylation signal
   4609..4744    +  rep_origin     SV40 ori: SV40 origin of replication
   4765..4783    -  promoter       T7 promoter: promoter for bacteriophage T7 RNA polymerase
   4791..4946    +  CDS            lacZα (fragment): LacZα fragment of β-galactosidase; lacZ fragment
   4951..5379    +  rep_origin     f1 ori (sequence partly withheld): f1 bacteriophage origin of replication; arrow indicates direction of (+) strand synthesis
   5432..5536    +  promoter       AmpR promoter: bla
   5537..6397    +  CDS            AmpR: β-lactamase; bla; confers resistance to ampicillin, carbenicillin, and related antibiotics
   6568..7156    +  rep_origin     ori: high-copy-number ColE1/pMB1/pBR322/pUC origin of replication
