[The description below was written by a language model from this plasmid's Addgene catalogue record and pLannotate feature annotations shown in this document.]
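Description:
CKAP5 C6.2 gRNA is a third-generation lentiviral CRISPR guide plasmid built on the pLenti-sgRNA backbone. It expresses a single guide RNA against human CKAP5 and carries no Cas9, so the nuclease must be supplied separately in the target cells. The guide oligonucleotide was cloned between two BsmBI sites that were destroyed in the process. This places the spacer downstream of the human U6 RNA polymerase III promoter and directly upstream of the Streptococcus pyogenes sgRNA scaffold, which is annotated as a tracrRNA fragment. The depositor notes that the recorded guide sequence includes the 5' BsmBI overhang and is not only the 20-nt spacer.

In the viral cassette, an RSV promoter drives a truncated HIV-1 5' LTR, making genomic RNA production Tat-independent. This is followed by the Ψ packaging signal with a partial gag region, the RRE for Rev-dependent nuclear export, and a cPPT/CTS. Downstream of the guide unit, an EF-1α core promoter drives puromycin N-acetyltransferase for selection of transduced mammalian cells. A WPRE follows to enhance expression, and a self-inactivating ΔU3 3' LTR closes the cassette. An SV40 poly(A) signal and SV40 origin lie outside the LTRs.

For propagation in E. coli, the plasmid has a high-copy ColE1/pUC origin, an ampicillin resistance gene and an f1 origin. The small lac, lacZα and RSF fragments appear to be backbone remnants. The sequenced record is 7,302 nt, shorter than the 9,151 bp listed for the empty backbone. This would be consistent with loss of a stuffer on cloning, though the record does not say so. The plasmid belongs to a guide series used to generate knockout human cell lines in a large-scale analysis of cell-cycle genes.
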