Addgene plasmid #90631: CKAP5 C6.2 gRNA
Purpose: 3rd generation lentiviral gRNA plasmid targeting human CKAP5
Depositing lab: Iain Cheeseman. Depositing organization: Whitehead Institute for Biomedical Research. Publication: Large-Scale Analysis of CRISPR/Cas9 Cell-Cycle Knockouts Reveals the Diversity of p53-Dependent Responses to Cell-Cycle Defects. McKinley KL, Cheeseman IM. Dev Cell. 2017 Feb 27;40(4):405-420.e2. doi: 10.1016/j.devcel.2017.01.012. Epub 2017 Feb 16. PubMed 28216383.
Backbone
  Vector backbone: pLenti-sgRNA
  Backbone manufacturer: Eric Lander & David Sabatini labs (Addgene plasmid #71409)
  Backbone size w/o insert (bp): 9151
  Vector type: Lentiviral, CRISPR
  Selectable markers: Puromycin
Growth in bacteria
  Bacterial resistance: Ampicillin, 100 μg/mL
  Growth temperature: 37°C
  Growth strain: NEB Stable
  Copy number: Unknown
Gene/Insert
  Gene/Insert name: CKAP5 (Guide Designation C6.2) (alt name: pKMKO series)
  gRNA/shRNA sequence: CACCgCCAGAGTGGTCCAAATTTTT
  Species: H. sapiens (human)
  Promoter: U6
  Cloning method: Restriction Enzyme; 5′ cloning site BsmBI (destroyed during cloning); 3′ cloning site BsmBI (destroyed during cloning)
  Sequencing primers: 5′ hU6-F (5'-GAGGGCCTATTTCCCATGATT-3'); 3′ EF1a-R (5'-CACGGCGACTACTGCACTTA-3')
Terms and licenses: Academic/Nonprofit Terms; Industry Terms: Not Available to Industry
Depositor comments: Please note that gRNA target sequence listed is not strictly the 20nt spacer sequence, but also contains the 5' BsmBI overhang. For more information about knockout human cell lines generated using this plasmid, please see http://cellcycleknockouts.wi.mit.edu/ .
How to cite: CKAP5 C6.2 gRNA was a gift from Iain Cheeseman (Addgene plasmid # 90631 ; http://n2t.net/addgene:90631 ; RRID:Addgene_90631)
